Addgene plasmid #218874: pGP-AAV-syn-iGABASnFR2-WPRE
Purpose: AAV-mediated expression of improved GABA sensor (positive change in fluorescence)
Depositing lab: GENIE Project. Depositing organization: HHMI, Janelia Research Campus. Publication: iGABASnFR2 is an improved genetically encoded protein sensor of GABA. Kolb I, Hasseman JP, Matsumoto A, Jensen TP, Kopach O, Arthur BJ, Zhang Y, Tsang A, Reep D, Tsegaye G, Zheng J, Patel RH, Looger LL, Marvin JS, Korff WL, Rusakov DA, Yonehara K, Turner GC. eLife. 2026 Mar 18;14:RP108319. doi: 10.7554/eLife.108319. PubMed 41848771.
Backbone
  Vector backbone: pAAV-Syn
  Vector type: Mammalian Expression, AAV
Growth in bacteria
  Bacterial resistance: Ampicillin, 100 μg/mL
  Growth temperature: 37°C
  Growth strain: NEB Stable
  Copy number: High Copy
Gene/Insert
  Gene/Insert name: iGABASnFR2 (alt name: variant 4409)
  Species: Pseudomonas fluorescens, A. victoria (jellyfish)
  Insert size (bp): 1941
  Mutation: S99A F102Y F104Y L178S
  Promoter: Synapsin
  Cloning method: Gibson Cloning
Terms and licenses: Academic/Nonprofit Terms; Industry Terms: Not Available to Industry
Depositor comments: Please visit https://doi.org/10.1101/2025.03.25.644953 for bioRxiv preprint.
How to cite: pGP-AAV-syn-iGABASnFR2-WPRE was a gift from GENIE Project (Addgene plasmid # 218874 ; http://n2t.net/addgene:218874 ; RRID:Addgene_218874) For viral preps, please replace (Addgene plasmid # 218874) in the above sentence with: (Addgene viral prep # 218874-AAV1) or (Addgene viral prep # 218874-AAV5)
