[The description below was written by a language model from this plasmid's Addgene catalogue record and pLannotate feature annotations shown in this document.]
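Description:
pGP-AAV-syn-iGABASnFR2-WPRE is a 6.2 kb AAV transfer plasmid built on the pAAV-Syn backbone for delivering an improved genetically encoded GABA sensor to neurons. In bacteria it is maintained through a high-copy ColE1/pUC-type origin and selected with ampicillin via the β-lactamase gene and its native promoter. An f1 phage origin and short lacZα and lacI remnants are also present in the backbone. Two AAV2 inverted terminal repeats flank the expression cassette, one of them annotated only as a fragment. They allow everything between them to be packaged into recombinant AAV particles when rep, cap and helper functions are supplied separately. The record indicates that ready-made AAV1 and AAV5 preparations exist.

Between the ITRs, the human synapsin I promoter restricts expression to neurons. It drives the 1,941 bp iGABASnFR2 insert (also called variant 4409), which combines sequence from Pseudomonas fluorescens with an Aequorea victoria GFP-derived fluorescent domain and carries the S99A, F102Y, F104Y and L178S mutations. The reading frame begins with a mouse Igκ leader peptide and ends with the PDGFRβ transmembrane domain. This arrangement routes the protein through the secretory pathway and anchors it in the plasma membrane with the sensing portion facing the extracellular space. The automated annotation labels only the GFP-like segment within the sensor, so the flanking bacterial-derived portions appear as unannotated gaps. A WPRE downstream of the coding sequence boosts transcript stability and expression, followed by an SV40 polyadenylation signal. The stated purpose is AAV-mediated expression of a GABA indicator that responds with a positive change in fluorescence, suited to imaging GABA signalling in neuronal preparations.
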