Features (pLannotate 1.2.2; 16 found; start..end, strand, type, name):
     42..174     -  repeat_region  AAV2 ITR (fragment): inverted terminal repeat of adeno-associated virus serotype 2 inverted
    256..703     +  promoter       hSyn promoter: human synapsin I promoter; confers neuron-specific expression (Kügler et al., 2003)
    741..803     +  sig_peptide    Igκ leader: leader sequence from mouse immunoglobulin κ light chain
   1635..2360    +  CDS            cEGFP: cEGFP is a basic (constitutively fluorescent) green fluorescent protein published in 2008, derived from Aequorea victoria.
   2532..2678    +  CDS            PDGFRβ TM domain: transmembrane domain from platelet derived growth factor receptor beta
   2694..3282    +  misc_feature   WPRE: woodchuck hepatitis virus posttranscriptional regulatory element
   3283..3302    +  misc_feature   MCS (fragment): pBluescript multiple cloning site
   3331..3452    -  polyA_signal   SV40 poly(A) signal: SV40 polyadenylation signal
   3475..3543    -  CDS            large T antigen (fragment): large T antigen from SV40 (simian virus 40)
   3614..3747    +  repeat_region  AAV2 ITR: inverted terminal repeat of adeno-associated virus serotype 2 inverted
   3741..3797    -  CDS            lacI (fragment): lac repressor; lacI; The lac repressor binds to the lac operator to inhibit transcription in E. coli. This inhibition can be relieved by adding lactose or isopropyl-β-D-thiogalactopyranoside (IPTG).
   3980..4568    -  rep_origin     ori: high-copy-number ColE1/pMB1/pBR322/pUC origin of replication
   4739..5599    -  CDS            AmpR: β-lactamase; bla; confers resistance to ampicillin, carbenicillin, and related antibiotics
   5600..5704    -  promoter       AmpR promoter: bla
   5757..6185    -  rep_origin     f1 ori (sequence partly withheld): f1 bacteriophage origin of replication; arrow indicates direction of (+) strand synthesis
   6190..47      -  CDS            lacZα (fragment) (across the origin): LacZα fragment of β-galactosidase; lacZ fragment
>Addgene plasmid #218874 | pGP-AAV-syn-iGABASnFR2-WPRE | addgene full sequence | sequence record 436585 | Addgene NGS Result
GTTGGGAAGGGCGATCGGTGCGGGCCTCTTCGCTATTACGCCAGCTGCGCGCTCGCTCGCTCACTGAGGC
CGCCCGGGCAAAGCCCGGGCGTCGGGCGACCTTTGGTCGCCCGGCCTCAGTGAGCGAGCGAGCGCGCAGA
GAGGGAGTGGCCAACTCCATCACTAGGGGTTCCTTGTAGTTAATGATTAACCCGCCATGCTACTTATCTA
CGTAGCCATGCTCTAGGAAGATCTCTGCAGAGGGCCCTGCGTATGAGTGCAAGTGGGTTTTAGGACCAGG
ATGAGGCGGGGTGGGGGTGCCTACCTGACGACCGACCCCGACCCACTGGACAAGCACCCAACCCCCATTC
CCCAAATTGCGCATCCCCTATCAGAGAGGGGGAGGGGAAACAGGATGCGGCGAGGCGCGTGCGCACTGCC
AGCTTCAGCACCGCGGACAGTGCCTTCGCCCCCGCCTGGCGGCGCGCGCCACCGCCGCCTCAGCACTGAA
GGCGCGCTGACGTCACTCGCCGGTCCCCCGCAAACTCCCCTTCCCGGCCACCTTGGTCGCGTCCGCGCCG
CCGCCGGCCCAGCCGGACCGCACCACGCGAGGCGCGAGATAGGGGGGCACGGGCGCGACCATCTGCGCTG
CGGCGCCGGCGACTCAGCGCTGCCTCAGTCTGCGGTGGGCAGCGGAGGAGTCGTGTCGTGCCTGAGAGCG
CAGTCGAATTCAAGCTGCTAGCAAGGATCCACCCGCCACCATGGAGACAGACACACTCCTGCTATGGGTA
CTGCTGCTCTGGGTTCCAGGTTCCACTGGTGACAGATCTGAAAGCATCAATTTCGTGAGCTGGGGCGGTA
GCACCCAGGATGCGCAGAAGCAGGCCTGGGCCGACCCGTTCAGCAAGGCCAGCGGCATTACCGTGGTCCA
GGATGGGCCCACCGACTACGGCAAACTCAAGGCCATGGTCGAAAGCGGCAACGTGCAGTGGGACGTGGTG
GATGTAGAGGCCGACTTCGCCTTGCGCGCCGCCGCCGAAGGCCTGCTCGAACCCCTGGATTTCTCGGTGA
TCCAGCGCGACAAGATCGATCCGCGGTTCGTGAGTGACCATGGAGTGGGGGCCTTCCTGTACTCTTACGT
GCTCGGCTACAACGAAGGCAAGCTCGGAGCCAGCAAGCCCCAGGACTGGACCGCGCTGTTCGACACCAAG
ACCTACCCCGGCAAACGCGCCCTCTACAAATGGCCGAGCCCTGGCGTGCTCGAACTGGCCCTGCTCGCCG
ACGGCGTACCGGCCGACAAGCTCTACCCGCTGGACCTGGACCGCGCCTTCAAGAAACTCGACACCATCAA
GAAAGACATCGTCTGGTGGGGCGGCGGTGCACAGTCGCAGCAGCTGCTGGCCTCCGGCGAAGTCAGCATG
GGCCAGTTCTGGAACGGTCGCATCCACGCCCTGCAAGAAGACGGCGCGCCAGTGGGCGTGAGCTGGAAGC
AGAACCTGGTGATGGCCGACATCCTCGTCGTGCCTAAAGGCACGAAGAACAAAGCCGCCGCGATGAAGTT
CCTGGCCAGTGCCAGCAGCGCCAAAGGCCAGGACGACTTTTCCGCCCTGACCGCCTATGCTCCAGTGAAC
ATCGACAGTGTGCAGCGCCTCGACCTTGCGCAGGTCCGGATCACCGCCGACAAGCAGAAGAACGGCATCA
TGGCGAACTTCAAGATCCGCCACAACGTGGAGGACGGCAGCGTGCAGAGCGCCGACCACTACCAGCAGAA
CACCCCCATCGGCGACGGCCCCGTGCTGCTGCCCGACAACCACTACCTGAGCACCCAGTCCGTGCTGAGC
AAAGACCCCAACGAGAAGCGCGATCACATGGTCCTGCTGGAGTTCGTGACCGCCGCCGGGATCACTCTCG
GCATGGACGAGCTGTACAAGGGCGGTACCGGAGGGAGCATGAGCAAGGGCGAGGAGCTGTTCACCGGGGT
GGTGCCCATCCTGGTCGAGCTGGACGGCGACGTAAACGGCCACAAGTTCAGCGTGCGCGGCGAGGGCGAG
GGCGATGCCACCAACGGCAAGCTGACCCTGAAGTTCATCTGCACCACCGGCAAGCTGCCCGTGCCCTGGC
CCACCCTCGTGACCACCCTGACCTACGGCGTGCAGTGCTTCAGCCGCTACCCCGACCACATGAAGCAGCA
CGACTTCTTCAAGTCCGCCATGCCCGAAGGCTACGTCCAGGAGCGCACCATCAGCTTCAAGGACGACGGC
ACCTACAAGACCCGCGCCGAGGTGAAGTTCGAGGGCGACACCCTGGTGAACCGCATCGAGCTGAAGGGCA
TCGACTTCAAGGAGGACGGCAACATCCTGGGGCACAAGCTGGAGTACAACTGGAACGCCAACCTGGCACC
GAACCTGCCGACCGCCTACGTCAAGGATCAGATCACCCTCGATTTCGCCTACTGGGCCAAGAACGGTCCG
GCCATTGCGACACGGTGGAATGAATGGCTAGTCAAACTGCAGGTCGACGAACAAAAACTCATCTCAGAAG
AGGATCTGAATGCTGTGGGCCAGGACACGCAGGAGGTCATCGTGGTGCCACACTCCTTGCCCTTTAAGGT
GGTGGTGATCTCAGCTATCCTGGCCCTGGTGGTGCTCACCATCATCTCCCTTATCATCCTCATCATGCTT
TGGCAGAAGAAGCCACGTTAAAAGCTTATCGATAATCAACCTCTGGATTACAAAATTTGTGAAAGATTGA
CTGGTATTCTTAACTATGTTGCTCCTTTTACGCTATGTGGATACGCTGCTTTAATGCCTTTGTATCATGC
TATTGCTTCCCGTATGGCTTTCATTTTCTCCTCCTTGTATAAATCCTGGTTGCTGTCTCTTTATGAGGAG
TTGTGGCCCGTTGTCAGGCAACGTGGCGTGGTGTGCACTGTGTTTGCTGACGCAACCCCCACTGGTTGGG
GCATTGCCACCACCTGTCAGCTCCTTTCCGGGACTTTCGCTTTCCCCCTCCCTATTGCCACGGCGGAACT
CATCGCCGCCTGCCTTGCCCGCTGCTGGACAGGGGCTCGGCTGTTGGGCACTGACAATTCCGTGGTGTTG
TCGGGGAAATCATCGTCCTTTCCTTGGCTGCTCGCCTGTGTTGCCACCTGGATTCTGCGCGGGACGTCCT
TCTGCTACGTCCCTTCGGCCCTCAATCCAGCGGACCTTCCTTCCCGCGGCCTGCTGCCGGCTCTGCGGCC
TCTTCCGCGTCTTCGCCTTCGCCCTCAGACGAGTCGGATCTCCCTTTGGGCCGCCTCCCCGCATCGATAC
CGTCGACCTCGACCCGGGCGGCCGCTTCGAGCAGACATGATAAGATACATTGATGAGTTTGGACAAACCA
CAACTAGAATGCAGTGAAAAAAATGCTTTATTTGTGAAATTTGTGATGCTATTGCTTTATTTGTAACCAT
TATAAGCTGCAATAAACAAGTTAACAACAACAATTGCATTCATTTTATGTTTCAGGTTCAGGGGGAGATG
TGGGAGGTTTTTTAAAGCAAGTAAAACCTCTACAAATGTGGTAAAATCGATAAGGATCTTCCTAGAGCAT
GGCTACGTAGATAAGTAGCATGGCGGGTTAATCATTAACTACAAGGAACCCCTAGTGATGGAGTTGGCCA
CTCCCTCTCTGCGCGCTCGCTCGCTCACTGAGGCCGGGCGACCAAAGGTCGCCCGACGCCCGGGCTTTGC
CCGGGCGGCCTCAGTGAGCGAGCGAGCGCGCAGCTGCATTAATGAATCGGCCAACGCGCGGGGAGAGGCG
GTTTGCGTATTGGGCGCTCTTCCGCTTCCTCGCTCACTGACTCGCTGCGCTCGGTCGTTCGGCTGCGGCG
AGCGGTATCAGCTCACTCAAAGGCGGTAATACGGTTATCCACAGAATCAGGGGATAACGCAGGAAAGAAC
ATGTGAGCAAAAGGCCAGCAAAAGGCCAGGAACCGTAAAAAGGCCGCGTTGCTGGCGTTTTTCCATAGGC
TCCGCCCCCCTGACGAGCATCACAAAAATCGACGCTCAAGTCAGAGGTGGCGAAACCCGACAGGACTATA
AAGATACCAGGCGTTTCCCCCTGGAAGCTCCCTCGTGCGCTCTCCTGTTCCGACCCTGCCGCTTACCGGA
TACCTGTCCGCCTTTCTCCCTTCGGGAAGCGTGGCGCTTTCTCATAGCTCACGCTGTAGGTATCTCAGTT
CGGTGTAGGTCGTTCGCTCCAAGCTGGGCTGTGTGCACGAACCCCCCGTTCAGCCCGACCGCTGCGCCTT
ATCCGGTAACTATCGTCTTGAGTCCAACCCGGTAAGACACGACTTATCGCCACTGGCAGCAGCCACTGGT
AACAGGATTAGCAGAGCGAGGTATGTAGGCGGTGCTACAGAGTTCTTGAAGTGGTGGCCTAACTACGGCT
ACACTAGAAGAACAGTATTTGGTATCTGCGCTCTGCTGAAGCCAGTTACCTTCGGAAAAAGAGTTGGTAG
CTCTTGATCCGGCAAACAAACCACCGCTGGTAGCGGTGGTTTTTTTGTTTGCAAGCAGCAGATTACGCGC
AGAAAAAAAGGATCTCAAGAAGATCCTTTGATCTTTTCTACGGGGTCTGACGCTCAGTGGAACGAAAACT
CACGTTAAGGGATTTTGGTCATGAGATTATCAAAAAGGATCTTCACCTAGATCCTTTTAAATTAAAAATG
AAGTTTTAAATCAATCTAAAGTATATATGAGTAAACTTGGTCTGACAGTTACCAATGCTTAATCAGTGAG
GCACCTATCTCAGCGATCTGTCTATTTCGTTCATCCATAGTTGCCTGACTCCCCGTCGTGTAGATAACTA
CGATACGGGAGGGCTTACCATCTGGCCCCAGTGCTGCAATGATACCGCGAGACCCACGCTCACCGGCTCC
AGATTTATCAGCAATAAACCAGCCAGCCGGAAGGGCCGAGCGCAGAAGTGGTCCTGCAACTTTATCCGCC
TCCATCCAGTCTATTAATTGTTGCCGGGAAGCTAGAGTAAGTAGTTCGCCAGTTAATAGTTTGCGCAACG
TTGTTGCCATTGCTACAGGCATCGTGGTGTCACGCTCGTCGTTTGGTATGGCTTCATTCAGCTCCGGTTC
CCAACGATCAAGGCGAGTTACATGATCCCCCATGTTGTGCAAAAAAGCGGTTAGCTCCTTCGGTCCTCCG
ATCGTTGTCAGAAGTAAGTTGGCCGCAGTGTTATCACTCATGGTTATGGCAGCACTGCATAATTCTCTTA
CTGTCATGCCATCCGTAAGATGCTTTTCTGTGACTGGTGAGTACTCAACCAAGTCATTCTGAGAATAGTG
TATGCGGCGACCGAGTTGCTCTTGCCCGGCGTCAATACGGGATAATACCGCGCCACATAGCAGAACTTTA
AAAGTGCTCATCATTGGAAAACGTTCTTCGGGGCGAAAACTCTCAAGGATCTTACCGCTGTTGAGATCCA
GTTCGATGTAACCCACTCGTGCACCCAACTGATCTTCAGCATCTTTTACTTTCACCAGCGTTTCTGGGTG
AGCAAAAACAGGAAGGCAAAATGCCGCAAAAAAGGGAATAAGGGCGACACGGAAATGTTGAATACTCATA
CTCTTCCTTTTTCAATATTATTGAAGCATTTATCAGGGTTATTGTCTCATGAGCGGATACATATTTGAAT
GTATTTAGAAAAATAAACAAATAGGGGTTCCGCGCACATTTCCCCGAAAAGTGCCACCTAAATTGTAAGC
GTTAATATTTTGTTAAAATTCGCGTTAAATTTTTGTTAAATCAGCTCATTTTTTAACCAATAGGCCGAAA
TCGGCAAAATCCCTTATAAATCAAAAGAATAGACCGAGATAGGGT
[37 nt withheld, positions 5856-5892]
AAAGAACGTGGACTCCAACGTCAAAGG
[49 nt withheld, positions 5920-5968]
T
[91 nt withheld, positions 5970-6060]
G
[124 nt withheld, positions 6062-6185]
CCCATTCGCCATTCAGGCTGCGCAACT
