>Addgene plasmid #218874 | pGP-AAV-syn-iGABASnFR2-WPRE | depositor partial sequence | sequence record 427202 | iGABASnFR2
ATGGAGACAGACACACTCCTGCTATGGGTACTGCTGCTCTGGGTTCCAGGTTCCACTGGTGACAGATCTG
AAAGCATCAATTTCGTGAGCTGGGGCGGTAGCACCCAGGATGCGCAGAAGCAGGCCTGGGCCGACCCGTT
CAGCAAGGCCAGCGGCATTACCGTGGTCCAGGATGGGCCCACCGACTACGGCAAACTCAAGGCCATGGTC
GAAAGCGGCAACGTGCAGTGGGACGTGGTGGATGTAGAGGCCGACTTCGCCTTGCGCGCCGCCGCCGAAG
GCCTGCTCGAACCCCTGGATTTCTCGGTGATCCAGCGCGACAAGATCGATCCGCGGTTCGTGAGTGACCA
TGGAGTGGGGGCCTTCCTGTACTCTTACGTGCTCGGCTACAACGAAGGCAAGCTCGGAGCCAGCAAGCCC
CAGGACTGGACCGCGCTGTTCGACACCAAGACCTACCCCGGCAAACGCGCCCTCTACAAATGGCCGAGCC
CTGGCGTGCTCGAACTGGCCCTGCTCGCCGACGGCGTACCGGCCGACAAGCTCTACCCGCTGGACCTGGA
CCGCGCCTTCAAGAAACTCGACACCATCAAGAAAGACATCGTCTGGTGGGGCGGCGGTGCACAGTCGCAG
CAGCTGCTGGCCTCCGGCGAAGTCAGCATGGGCCAGTTCTGGAACGGTCGCATCCACGCCCTGCAAGAAG
ACGGCGCGCCAGTGGGCGTGAGCTGGAAGCAGAACCTGGTGATGGCCGACATCCTCGTCGTGCCTAAAGG
CACGAAGAACAAAGCCGCCGCGATGAAGTTCCTGGCCAGTGCCAGCAGCGCCAAAGGCCAGGACGACTTT
TCCGCCCTGACCGCCTATGCTCCAGTGAACATCGACAGTGTGCAGCGCCTCGACCTTGCGCAGGTCCGGA
TCACCGCCGACAAGCAGAAGAACGGCATCATGGCGAACTTCAAGATCCGCCACAACGTGGAGGACGGCAG
CGTGCAGAGCGCCGACCACTACCAGCAGAACACCCCCATCGGCGACGGCCCCGTGCTGCTGCCCGACAAC
CACTACCTGAGCACCCAGTCCGTGCTGAGCAAAGACCCCAACGAGAAGCGCGATCACATGGTCCTGCTGG
AGTTCGTGACCGCCGCCGGGATCACTCTCGGCATGGACGAGCTGTACAAGGGCGGTACCGGAGGGAGCAT
GAGCAAGGGCGAGGAGCTGTTCACCGGGGTGGTGCCCATCCTGGTCGAGCTGGACGGCGACGTAAACGGC
CACAAGTTCAGCGTGCGCGGCGAGGGCGAGGGCGATGCCACCAACGGCAAGCTGACCCTGAAGTTCATCT
GCACCACCGGCAAGCTGCCCGTGCCCTGGCCCACCCTCGTGACCACCCTGACCTACGGCGTGCAGTGCTT
CAGCCGCTACCCCGACCACATGAAGCAGCACGACTTCTTCAAGTCCGCCATGCCCGAAGGCTACGTCCAG
GAGCGCACCATCAGCTTCAAGGACGACGGCACCTACAAGACCCGCGCCGAGGTGAAGTTCGAGGGCGACA
CCCTGGTGAACCGCATCGAGCTGAAGGGCATCGACTTCAAGGAGGACGGCAACATCCTGGGGCACAAGCT
GGAGTACAACTGGAACGCCAACCTGGCACCGAACCTGCCGACCGCCTACGTCAAGGATCAGATCACCCTC
GATTTCGCCTACTGGGCCAAGAACGGTCCGGCCATTGCGACACGGTGGAATGAATGGCTAGTCAAACTGC
AGGTCGACGAACAAAAACTCATCTCAGAAGAGGATCTGAATGCTGTGGGCCAGGACACGCAGGAGGTCAT
CGTGGTGCCACACTCCTTGCCCTTTAAGGTGGTGGTGATCTCAGCCATCCTGGCCCTGGTGGTGCTCACC
ATCATCTCCCTTATCATCCTCATCATGCTTTGGCAGAAGAAGCCACGTTAA
